>Addgene plasmid #227143 | TadA-8e-eIscBn-N-HMG-D | addgene full sequence | sequence record 453972 | Addgene NGS Result
ATATGCCAAGTACGCCCCCTATTGACGTCAATGACGGTAAATGGCCCGCCTGGCATTATGCCCAGTACAT
GACCTTATGGGACTTTCCTACTTGGCAGTACATCTACGTATTAGTCATCGCTATTACCATGGTGATGCGG
TTTTGGCAGTACATCAATGGGCGTGGATAGCGGTTTGACTCACGGGGATTTCCAAGTCTCCACCCCATTG
ACGTCAATGGGAGTTTGTTTTGGCACCAAAATCAACGGGACTTTCCAAAATGTCGTAACAACTCCGCCCC
ATTGACGCAAATGGGCGGTAGGCGTGTACGGTGGGAGGTCTATATAAGCAGAGCTGGTTTAGTGAACCGT
CAGATCCGCTAGAGATCCGCGGCCGCTAATACGACTCACTATAGGGAGAGCCGCCACCATGAAACGGACA
GCCGACGGAAGCGAGTTCGAGTCACCAAAGAAGAAGCGGAAAGTCATGAGCGACAAACCGAAACGGCCGC
TTTCTGCTTACATGCTCTGGCTGAACTCAGCACGAGAGAGCATCAAGAGAGAAAATCCCGGCATTAAAGT
CACTGAGGTGGCTAAACGCGGTGGCGAACTTTGGAGGGCAATGAAAGATAAGTCCGAGTGGGAGGCCAAG
GCAGCGAAAGCGAAGGATGACTATGACCGCGCCGTAAAAGAGTTTGAGGCAAATGGGGGTAGCAGCGCGG
CAAATGGAGGCGGCGCGAAGAAAAGGGCAAAGCCTGCTAAGAAAGTTGCTAAGAAGTCTAAAAAAGAAGA
ATCAGATGAGGATGATGACGACGAGTCTGAGTCCGGAGGATCTAGCGGAGGCTCCTCTGGCTCTGAGACA
CCTGGCACAAGCGAGAGCGCAACACCTGAAAGCAGCGGGGGCAGCAGCGGGGGGTCATCTGAGGTGGAGT
TTTCCCACGAGTACTGGATGAGACATGCCCTGACCCTGGCCAAGAGGGCACGGGATGAGAGGGAGGTGCC
TGTGGGAGCCGTGCTGGTGCTGAACAATAGAGTGATCGGCGAGGGCTGGAACAGAGCCATCGGCCTGCAC
GACCCAACAGCCCATGCCGAAATTATGGCCCTGAGACAGGGCGGCCTGGTCATGCAGAACTACAGACTGA
TTGACGCCACCCTGTACGTGACATTCGAGCCTTGCGTGATGTGCGCCGGCGCCATGATCCACTCTAGGAT
CGGCCGCGTGGTGTTTGGCGTGAGGAACTCAAAAAGAGGCGCCGCAGGCTCCCTGATGAACGTGCTGAAC
TACCCCGGCATGAATCACCGCGTCGAAATTACCGAGGGAATCCTGGCAGATGAATGTGCCGCCCTGCTGT
GCGATTTCTATCGGATGCCTAGACAGGTGTTCAATGCTCAGAAGAAGGCCCAGAGCTCCATCAACTCCGG
AGGATCTAGCGGAGGCTCCTCTGGCTCTGAGACACCTGGCACAAGCGAGAGCGCAACACCTGAAAGCAGC
GGGGGCAGCAGCGGGGGGTCAATGGCCGTGGTCTACGTGATCTCTAAGTCCGGCAAACCACTGATGCCCA
CCACCAGATGCGGCCACGTGCGGATCTTGCTCAAGGAAGGCAAGGCTAGAGTGGTGGAAAGAAAGCCCTT
CACCATCCAGCTGACCTACGAGTCTGCCGAGGAAACCCAGCCTCTGGTGCTGGGCATTGACCCTGGCAGA
ACCAATATCGGTATGAGCGTGGTGACCGAGAGCGGAGAGAGCGTGTTCAACGCCCAAATCAGAACAAGAA
ACAAGGACGTGCCTAAGCTGATGAAGAGAAGAAAGCAGTATAGGATGGCCCACAGAAGGCTGAAGCGGCG
GTGCAAAAGACGGCGGAGAGCCAAGGCTGCCGGCACCGCCTTCGAGGAGGGCGAAAAGCAAAGACTGCTG
CCTGGCTGCTTCAAGCCTATTACATGCAAGAGCATCCGGAACAAGGAAGCCAGATTCAACAACCGCAAGC
GGCCTAGAGGATGGCTGACACCTACCGCCAATCACCTGCTGGTCACCCACCTGAACGTGGTTAAGAAGGT
GCAGAAGATCCTGCCCGTGGCCAAGGTGGTGCTGGAGCTGAATCGGTTCAGCTTTATGGCCATGAACAAC
CCCAAGGTTCAGAGATGGCAGTACCAGCGGGGCCCTCTGTACGGCAAAGGCAGCGTGGAAGAGGCCGTGT
CCATGCAGCAGGATGGACACTGCCTGTTTTGTAAACACGGCATCGACCACTACCACCACGTGGTCCCCAG
AAGAAAGAACGGCAGCGAGACACTGGAAAACAGAGTGGGCCTTTGTGAAGAACACCATAGACTGGTGCAC
ACAGATAAGGAGTGGGAGGCCAACCTGGCCAGCAAGAAGTCTGGAATGAACAAGAAATACCACGCCCTGT
CTGTGCTGAACCAGATCATCCCCTACCTGGCTGATCAGCTGGCCGATATGTTCCCCGGAAATTTCTGCGT
GACAAGCGGCCAAGACACCTATCTGTTTCGGGAAGAGCATGGCATCCCTAAGGACGCCTACCTGGACGCC
TACTGCATCGCCTGCAGCGCACTGACCGACGCCAAGAAGGTGAGCAGCCCTAAGGGCAGACCATACATGG
TGCACCAGTTCAGAAGGCATGATAGACAGGCCTGTCACAAGGCCAATCTGAACCGGAGCTACTACATGGG
CGGCAAGCTCGTTGCCACCAACCGGCACAAAGCTATGGACCAGAAAACTGACAGCCTGGAAGAGTACAGA
GCCGCTCACAGCGCCGCTGACGTGTCTAAACTGACCGTGAAGCACCCTTCTGCTCAGTACAAGGATATGA
GCAGAATCATGCCTGGCAGCATCCTGGTGAGCGGCGAGGGCAAACTGTTCACACTGAGCAGATCTGAGGG
AAGAAACAAAGGCCAGGTGAACTACTTCGTGTCCACCGAGGGCATCAAGTACTGGGCCAGAAAGTGCCAG
TATCTGCGGAACAACGGCGGACTGCAGATCTACGTGTCTGGCGGCTCAAAAAGAACCGCCGACGGCAGCG
AATTCGAGCCCAAGAAGAAGAGGAAAGTCGGAAGCGGAGCTACTAACTTCAGCCTGCTGAAGCAGGCTGG
AGACGTGGAGGAGAACCCTGGACCTATGGTGAGCAAGGGCGAGGAGCTGTTCACCGGGGTGGTGCCCATC
CTGGTCGAGCTGGACGGCGACGTAAACGGCCACAAGTTCAGCGTGTCCGGCGAGGGCGAGGGCGATGCCA
CCTACGGCAAGCTGACCCTGAAGTTCATCTGCACCACCGGCAAGCTGCCCGTGCCCTGGCCCACCCTCGT
GACCACCCTGACCTATGGAGTGCAGTGCTTCAGCCGCTACCCCGACCACATGAAGCAGCACGACTTCTTC
AAGTCCGCCATGCCCGAAGGCTACGTCCAGGAGCGCACCATCTTCTTCAAGGACGACGGCAACTACAAGA
CCCGCGCCGAGGTGAAGTTCGAGGGCGACACCCTGGTGAACCGCATCGAGCTGAAGGGCATCGACTTCAA
GGAGGACGGCAACATCCTGGGGCACAAGCTGGAGTACAACTACAACAGCCACAACGTCTATATCATGGCC
GACAAGCAGAAGAACGGCATCAAGGTGAACTTCAAGATCCGCCACAACATCGAGGACGGCAGCGTGCAGC
TCGCCGACCACTACCAGCAGAACACCCCCATCGGCGACGGCCCCGTGCTGCTGCCCGACAACCACTACCT
GAGCACCCAGTCCGCCCTGAGCAAAGACCCCAACGAGAAGCGCGATCACATGGTCCTGCTGGAGTTCGTG
ACCGCCGCCGGGATCACTCTCGGCATGGACGAGCTGTACAAGTCTGGTGGTTCTCCCAAGAAGAAGAGGA
AAGTCTAACCGGTCATCATCACCATCACCATTGAGTTTAAACCCGCTGATCAGCCTCGACTGTGCCTTCT
AGTTGCCAGCCATCTGTTGTTTGCCCCTCCCCCGTGCCTTCCTTGACCCTGGAAGGTGCCACTCCCACTG
TCCTTTCCTAATAAAATGAGGAAATTGCATCGCATTGTCTGAGTAGGTGTCATTCTATTCTGGGGGGTGG
GGTGGGGCAGGACAGCAAGGGGGAGGATTGGGAAGACAATAGCAGGCATGCTGGGGATGCGGTGGGCTCT
ATGGCTTCTGAGGCGGAAAGAACCAGCTGGGGCTCGATACCGTCGACCTCTAGCTAGAGCTTGGCGTAAT
CATGGTCATAGCTGTTTCCTGTGTGAAATTGTTATCCGCTCACAATTCCACACAACATACGAGCCGGAAG
CATAAAGTGTAAAGCCTAGGGTGCCTAATGAGTGAGCTAACTCACATTAATTGCGTTGCGCTCACTGCCC
GCTTTCCAGTCGGGAAACCTGTCGTGCCAGCTGCATTAATGAATCGGCCAACGCGCGGGGAGAGGCGGTT
TGCGTATTGGGCGCTCTTCCGCTTCCTCGCTCACTGACTCGCTGCGCTCGGTCGTTCGGCTGCGGCGAGC
GGTATCAGCTCACTCAAAGGCGGTAATACGGTTATCCACAGAATCAGGGGATAACGCAGGAAAGAACATG
TGAGCAAAAGGCCAGCAAAAGGCCAGGAACCGTAAAAAGGCCGCGTTGCTGGCGTTTTTCCATAGGCTCC
GCCCCCCTGACGAGCATCACAAAAATCGACGCTCAAGTCAGAGGTGGCGAAACCCGACAGGACTATAAAG
ATACCAGGCGTTTCCCCCTGGAAGCTCCCTCGTGCGCTCTCCTGTTCCGACCCTGCCGCTTACCGGATAC
CTGTCCGCCTTTCTCCCTTCGGGAAGCGTGGCGCTTTCTCATAGCTCACGCTGTAGGTATCTCAGTTCGG
TGTAGGTCGTTCGCTCCAAGCTGGGCTGTGTGCACGAACCCCCCGTTCAGCCCGACCGCTGCGCCTTATC
CGGTAACTATCGTCTTGAGTCCAACCCGGTAAGACACGACTTATCGCCACTGGCAGCAGCCACTGGTAAC
AGGATTAGCAGAGCGAGGTATGTAGGCGGTGCTACAGAGTTCTTGAAGTGGTGGCCTAACTACGGCTACA
CTAGAAGAACAGTATTTGGTATCTGCGCTCTGCTGAAGCCAGTTACCTTCGGAAAAAGAGTTGGTAGCTC
TTGATCCGGCAAACAAACCACCGCTGGTAGCGGTGGTTTTTTTGTTTGCAAGCAGCAGATTACGCGCAGA
AAAAAAGGATCTCAAGAAGATCCTTTGATCTTTTCTACGGGGTCTGACACTCAGTGGAACGAAAACTCAC
GTTAAGGGATTTTGGTCATGAGATTATCAAAAAGGATCTTCACCTAGATCCTTTTAAATTAAAAATGAAG
TTTTAAATCAATCTAAAGTATATATGAGTAAACTTGGTCTGACAGTTACCAATGCTTAATCAGTGAGGCA
CCTATCTCAGCGATCTGTCTATTTCGTTCATCCATAGTTGCCTGACTCCCCGTCGTGTAGATAACTACGA
TACGGGAGGGCTTACCATCTGGCCCCAGTGCTGCAATGATACCGCGAGACCCACGCTCACCGGCTCCAGA
TTTATCAGCAATAAACCAGCCAGCCGGAAGGGCCGAGCGCAGAAGTGGTCCTGCAACTTTATCCGCCTCC
ATCCAGTCTATTAATTGTTGCCGGGAAGCTAGAGTAAGTAGTTCGCCAGTTAATAGTTTGCGCAACGTTG
TTGCCATTGCTACAGGCATCGTGGTGTCACGCTCGTCGTTTGGTATGGCTTCATTCAGCTCCGGTTCCCA
ACGATCAAGGCGAGTTACATGATCCCCCATGTTGTGCAAAAAAGCGGTTAGCTCCTTCGGTCCTCCGATC
GTTGTCAGAAGTAAGTTGGCCGCAGTGTTATCACTCATGGTTATGGCAGCACTGCATAATTCTCTTACTG
TCATGCCATCCGTAAGATGCTTTTCTGTGACTGGTGAGTACTCAACCAAGTCATTCTGAGAATAGTGTAT
GCGGCGACCGAGTTGCTCTTGCCCGGCGTCAATACGGGATAATACCGCGCCACATAGCAGAACTTTAAAA
GTGCTCATCATTGGAAAACGTTCTTCGGGGCGAAAACTCTCAAGGATCTTACCGCTGTTGAGATCCAGTT
CGATGTAACCCACTCGTGCACCCAACTGATCTTCAGCATCTTTTACTTTCACCAGCGTTTCTGGGTGAGC
AAAAACAGGAAGGCAAAATGCCGCAAAAAAGGGAATAAGGGCGACACGGAAATGTTGAATACTCATACTC
TTCCTTTTTCAATATTATTGAAGCATTTATCAGGGTTATTGTCTCATGAGCGGATACATATTTGAATGTA
TTTAGAAAAATAAACAAATAGGGGTTCCGCGCACATTTCCCCGAAAAGTGCCACCTGACGTCGACGGATC
GGGAGATCGATCTCCCGATCCCCTAGGGTCGACTCTCAGTACAATCTGCTCTGATGCCGCATAGTTAAGC
CAGTATCTGCTCCCTGCTTGTGTGTTGGAGGTCGCTGAGTAGTGCGCGAGCAAAATTTAAGCTACAACAA
GGCAAGGCTTGACCGACAATTGCATGAAGAATCTGCTTAGGGTTAGGCGTTTTGCGCTGCTTCGCGATGT
ACGGGCCAGATATACGCGTTGACATTGATTATTGACTAGTTATTAATAGTAATCAATTACGGGGTCATTA
GTTCATAGCCCATATATTGAGTTCCGCGTTACATAACTTACGGTAAATGGCCCGCCTGGCTGACCGCCCA
ACGACCCCCGCCCATTGACGTCAATAATGACGTATGTTCCCATAGTAACGCCAATAGGGACTTTCCATTG
ACGTCAATGGGTGGAGTATTTACGGTAAACTGCCCACTTGGCAGTACATCAAGTGTATC
Features (pLannotate 1.2.2; 17 found; start..end, strand, type, name):
    132..335     +  promoter       CMV promoter: human cytomegalovirus (CMV) immediate early promoter
    377..395     +  promoter       T7 promoter: promoter for bacteriophage T7 RNA polymerase
    466..693     +  CDS            HmgD (fragment): HMGD_DROME - Experimental evidence at protein level: Swiss-Prot protein existence level 1. Binds preferentially single-stranded DNA and unwinds double- stranded DNA. Prefers sites containing the sequence 5'-ttg-3'. Facilitates DNA bending. Associated with early embryonic chromatin in the absence of histone H1. From Drosophila melanogaster (Fruit fly).
    898..1389    +  CDS            tadA: TADA_ECOLI - Also known as yfhC. Experimental evidence at protein level: Swiss-Prot protein existence level 1. Catalyzes the deamination of adenosine to inosine at the wobble position 34 of tRNA(Arg2). Essential for cell viability. From Escherichia coli (strain K12).
   3106..3822    +  CDS            EGFP: EGFP is a basic (constitutively fluorescent) green fluorescent protein published in 1996, derived from Aequorea victoria. It is reported to be a rapidly-maturing weak dimer with moderate acid sensitivity.
   3910..4134    +  polyA_signal   bGH poly(A) signal: bovine growth hormone polyadenylation signal
   4138..4159    +  promoter       SV40 promoter (fragment): SV40 enhancer and early promoter
   4164..4180    +  misc_feature   MCS (fragment): pBluescript multiple cloning site
   4229..4245    -  protein_bind   lac operator: The lac repressor binds to the lac operator to inhibit transcription in E. coli. This inhibition can be relieved by adding lactose or isopropyl-β-D-thiogalactopyranoside (IPTG). lac repressor encoded by lacI
   4253..4283    -  promoter       lac promoter: promoter for the E. coli lac operon
   4298..4319    -  protein_bind   CAP binding site: CAP binding activates transcription in the presence of cAMP. E. coli catabolite activator protein
   4332..4424    -  CDS            lacI (fragment): lac repressor; lacI; The lac repressor binds to the lac operator to inhibit transcription in E. coli. This inhibition can be relieved by adding lactose or isopropyl-β-D-thiogalactopyranoside (IPTG).
   4607..5195    -  rep_origin     ori: high-copy-number ColE1/pMB1/pBR322/pUC origin of replication
   5366..6226    -  CDS            AmpR: β-lactamase; bla; confers resistance to ampicillin, carbenicillin, and related antibiotics
   6227..6331    -  promoter       AmpR promoter: bla
   6402..6446    -  misc_feature   bom (fragment): basis of mobility region from pBR322
   6677..131     +  enhancer       CMV enhancer (across the origin): human cytomegalovirus immediate early enhancer
