[The description below was written by a language model from this plasmid's Addgene catalogue record and pLannotate feature annotations shown in this document.]
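Description:
TadA-8e-eIscBn-N-HMG-D is a mammalian expression plasmid on a pcDNA3.1 backbone that encodes a miniature adenine base editor built on the IscB nuclease family, an RNA-guided ancestor of Cas9. It is propagated in E. coli as a high-copy plasmid through a ColE1/pUC-type origin and selected with ampicillin via the β-lactamase gene. The annotated sequence shows only a short fragment of the SV40 promoter and no mammalian selection cassette, so the construct appears suited to transient transfection rather than drug selection in mammalian cells.

The CMV enhancer and immediate early promoter drive a synthetic, human codon-optimized fusion, with a T7 promoter located just upstream of the coding region and a bGH polyadenylation signal terminating the transcript. According to the record, the open reading frame runs bpNLS, HMG-D, linker, TadA-8e, linker, nOgeuIscB-v3, bpNLS. The HMG-D domain, a non-specific DNA-binding and bending protein from Drosophila, sits at the N terminus; TadA-8e is an evolved E. coli tRNA adenosine deaminase that acts on DNA to produce A-to-G conversions; and the OgeuIscB nickase carries the listed substitutions D96R, E84R, V159R and H339A, described as an enhanced-activity variant. The feature table does not annotate the IscB portion, which presumably occupies the unlabelled stretch following TadA. It does detect an EGFP coding sequence downstream, before the poly(A) signal, which the catalogue entry does not mention; how it is linked to the editor is not stated. No guide (ωRNA) expression cassette is annotated, so the guide is presumably supplied separately. The plasmid is intended for compact base editing in mammalian cells.
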