Addgene plasmid #227143: TadA-8e-eIscBn-N-HMG-D
Purpose: Vector encoding human codon-optimized enhanced-activity nOgeuIscB fusion with TadA8e and HMG-D domain in N terminus driven by CMV promoter
Depositing lab: Dali Li. Depositing organization: East China Normal University. Publication: Engineering IscB to develop highly efficient miniature editing tools in mammalian cells and embryos. Xue N, Hong D, Zhang D, Wang Q, Zhang S, Yang L, Chen X, Li Y, Han H, Hu C, Liu M, Song G, Guan Y, Wang L, Zhu Y, Li D. Mol Cell. 2024 Aug 22;84(16):3128-3140.e4. doi: 10.1016/j.molcel.2024.07.007. Epub 2024 Aug 2. PubMed 39096898.
Backbone
  Vector backbone: pcDNA3.1
Growth in bacteria
  Bacterial resistance: Ampicillin, 100 μg/mL
  Growth temperature: 37°C
  Growth strain: DH5alpha
  Copy number: High Copy
Gene/Insert
  Gene/Insert name: bpNLS-HMG-D-linker-TadA-8e-linker-nOgeuIscB-v3-bpNLS
  Species: Synthetic
  Mutation: D96R/E84R/V159R/H339A
  Promoter: CMV
  Cloning method: Gibson Cloning
  Sequencing primers: 5′ ATGAGCGACAAACCGAAACGG
Terms and licenses: Academic/Nonprofit Terms; Industry Terms: Not Available to Industry
How to cite: TadA-8e-eIscBn-N-HMG-D was a gift from Dali Li (Addgene plasmid # 227143 ; http://n2t.net/addgene:227143 ; RRID:Addgene_227143)
